Addgene plasmid #48584: pFUSB4_TCGA
Depositing lab: Stephen Ekker. Depositing organization: Mayo Foundation for Medical Education and Research. Publication: High Efficiency In Vivo Genome Engineering with a Simplified 15-RVD GoldyTALEN Design. Ma AC, Lee HB, Clark KJ, Ekker SC. PLoS One. 2013 May 29;8(5):e65259. doi: 10.1371/journal.pone.0065259. Print 2013. PubMed 23734242.
Backbone
  Vector backbone: pFUS_B4
  Vector type: Mammalian Expression, TALEN
Growth in bacteria
  Bacterial resistance: Spectinomycin, 50 μg/mL
  Growth temperature: 37°C
  Growth strain: Top10
  Copy number: Unknown
Gene/Insert
  Gene/Insert name: RVD sequence: NG HD NN NI
  Species: Synthetic
  Cloning method: Unknown
  Sequencing primers: 5′ ttgatgcctggcagttccct; 3′ cgaaccgaacaggcttatgt
Terms and licenses: Academic/Nonprofit Terms; Industry Terms: Not Available to Industry
Depositor comments: Plasmid was created using Golden Gate cloning.
How to cite: pFUSB4_TCGA was a gift from Stephen Ekker (Addgene plasmid # 48584 ; http://n2t.net/addgene:48584 ; RRID:Addgene_48584)
