[The description below was written by a language model from this plasmid's Addgene catalogue record and pLannotate feature annotations shown in this document.]
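Description:
pFUSB4_TCGA is a small (about 2.9 kb) bacterial intermediate plasmid for modular TALEN assembly. It is built on the pFUS_B4 array vector and carries a pre-assembled block of four synthetic TAL effector repeats. The repeat-variable diresidues are, in order, NG, HD, NN and NI. Under the standard TALE code these specify T, C, G and A, which explains the "TCGA" in the name. The depositor notes that the plasmid was made by Golden Gate cloning, a method in which individual repeat modules are ligated in a defined order into the array vector. Only a short remnant of lacZα remains in the annotation. This is consistent with a screening cassette having been displaced by the repeat array, though the record does not say so.

The plasmid is propagated in E. coli from a high-copy ColE1/pUC-type origin and is selected with spectinomycin through the aadA (SmR) aminoglycoside adenylyltransferase gene. This gene sits downstream of a fragment of the class 1 integron Pc promoter and a vestigial gentamicin-resistance fragment. The rrnB T1 and T2 terminators and a lacI fragment are further backbone remnants. The automated feature table does not annotate the repeat array itself, which presumably lies in the unannotated region.

Although the catalogue lists the vector type as mammalian expression/TALEN, no eukaryotic promoter, nuclease domain or polyadenylation signal is annotated. The plasmid is therefore best regarded as a building block rather than an expression construct. The associated publication describes a simplified 15-RVD GoldyTALEN design for in vivo genome engineering. Ready-made four-repeat modules like this one would be combined with other repeat blocks in a final TALEN backbone to shorten assembly of custom nucleases.
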