Features (pLannotate 1.2.2; 8 found; start..end, strand, type, name):
      3..39      -  CDS            lacZα (fragment): LacZα fragment of β-galactosidase; lacZ fragment
    596..619     +  promoter       Pc promoter (fragment): intI1 (promoter lies within the coding sequence); class 1 integron promoter
    795..851     +  CDS            GmR (fragment): gentamycin acetyltransferase; aacC1; confers resistance to gentamycin
    858..1649    +  CDS            SmR: aminoglycoside adenylyltransferase (Murphy, 1985); aadA; confers resistance to spectinomycin and streptomycin
   1742..2330    +  rep_origin     ori: high-copy-number ColE1/pMB1/pBR322/pUC origin of replication
   2513..2605    +  CDS            lacI (fragment): lac repressor; lacI; The lac repressor binds to the lac operator to inhibit transcription in E. coli. This inhibition can be relieved by adding lactose or isopropyl-β-D-thiogalactopyranoside (IPTG).
   2660..2687    -  terminator     rrnB T2 terminator: transcription terminator T2 from the E. coli rrnB gene
   2819..2862    +  terminator     rrnB T1 terminator: Escherichia coli rrnB; transcription terminator T1 from the E. coli rrnB gene
>Addgene plasmid #48584 | pFUSB4_TCGA | depositor full sequence | sequence record 70284 | Full Sequence
ATGTTTTCCCAGTCACGACGTTGTAAAACGACGGCCAGTCTTAAGCGTCTCATGGCCTGACCCCGGACCA
AGTGGTGGCCTATCGCCAGCAACGGTGGCGGCAAGCAAGCGCTCGAAACGGTGCAGCGGCTGTTGCCGGT
GCTGTGCCAGGACCATGGCCTGACTCCGGACCAAGTGGTGGCTATCGCCAGCCACGATGGCGGCAAGCAA
GCGCTCGAAACGGTGCAGCGGCTGTTGCCGGTGCTGTGCCAGGACCATGGCCTGACCCCGGACCAAGTGG
TGGCTATCGCCAGCAACAATGGCGGCAAGCAAGCGCTCGAAACGGTGCAGCGGCTGTTGCCGGTGCTGTG
CCAGGACCATGGCCTGACCCCGGACCAAGTGGTGGCTATCGCCAGCAACATTGGCGGCAAGCAAGCGCTC
GAAACGGTGCAGCGGCTGTTGCCGGTGCTGTGCCAGGACCATGGCCTGACCCCGGACCAAGTGGTGGCTA
TCGAGACGTCTAGACCAGCCAGGACAGAAATGCCTCGACTTCGCTGCTACCCAAGGTTGCCGGGTGACGC
ACACCGTGGAAACGGATGAAGGCACGAACCCAGTGGACATAAGCCTGTTCGGTTCGTAAGCTGTAATGCA
AGTAGCGTATGCGCTCACGCAACTGGTCCAGAACCTTGACCGAACGCAGCGGTGGTAACGGCGCAGTGGC
GGTTTTCATGGCTTGTTATGACTGTTTTTTTGGGGTACAGTCTATGCCTCGGGCATCCAAGCAGCAAGCG
CGTTACGCCGTGGGTCGATGTTTGATGTTATGGAGCAGCAACGATGTTACGCAGCAGGGCAGTCGCCCTA
AAACAAAGTTAAACATTATGAGGGAAGCGGTGATCGCCGAAGTATCGACTCAACTATCAGAGGTAGTTGG
CGTCATCGAGCGCCATCTCGAACCGACGTTGCTGGCCGTACATTTGTACGGCTCCGCAGTGGATGGCGGC
CTGAAGCCACACAGTGATATTGATTTGCTGGTTACGGTGACCGTAAGGCTTGATGAAACAACGCGGCGAG
CTTTGATCAACGACCTTTTGGAAACTTCGGCTTCCCCTGGAGAGAGCGAGATTCTCCGCGCTGTAGAAGT
CACCATTGTTGTGCACGACGACATCATTCCGTGGCGTTATCCAGCTAAGCGCGAACTGCAATTTGGAGAA
TGGCAGCGCAATGACATTCTTGCAGGTATCTTCGAGCCAGCCACGATCGACATTGATCTGGCTATCTTGC
TGACAAAAGCAAGAGAACATAGCGTTGCCTTGGTAGGTCCAGCGGCGGAGGAACTCTTTGATCCGGTTCC
TGAACAGGATCTATTTGAGGCGCTAAATGAAACCTTAACGCTATGGAACTCGCCGCCCGACTGGGCTGGC
GATGAGCGAAATGTAGTGCTTACGTTGTCCCGCATTTGGTACAGCGCAGTAACCGGCAAAATCGCGCCGA
AGGATGTCGCTGCCGACTGGGCAATGGAGCGCCTGCCGGCCCAGTATCAGCCCGTCATACTTGAAGCTAG
ACAGGCTTATCTTGGACAAGAAGAAGATCGCTTGGCCTCGCGCGCAGATCAGTTGGAAGAATTTGTCCAC
TACGTGAAAGGCGAGATCACCAAGGTAGTCGGCAAATAACCCTCGAGCCACCCATGACCAAAATCCCTTA
ACGTGAGTTACGCGTCGTTCCACTGAGCGTCAGACCCCGTAGAAAAGATCAAAGGATCTTCTTGAGATCC
TTTTTTTCTGCGCGTAATCTGCTGCTTGCAAACAAAAAAACCACCGCTACCAGCGGTGGTTTGTTTGCCG
GATCAAGAGCTACCAACTCTTTTTCCGAAGGTAACTGGCTTCAGCAGAGCGCAGATACCAAATACTGTCC
TTCTAGTGTAGCCGTAGTTAGGCCACCACTTCAAGAACTCTGTAGCACCGCCTACATACCTCGCTCTGCT
AATCCTGTTACCAGTGGCTGCTGCCAGTGGCGATAAGTCGTGTCTTACCGGGTTGGACTCAAGACGATAG
TTACCGGATAAGGCGCAGCGGTCGGGCTGAACGGGGGGTTCGTGCACACAGCCCAGCTTGGAGCGAACGA
CCTACACCGAACTGAGATACCTACAGCGTGAGCATTGAGAAAGCGCCACGCTTCCCGAAGGGAGAAAGGC
GGACAGGTATCCGGTAAGCGGCAGGGTCGGAACAGGAGAGCGCACGAGGGAGCTTCCAGGGGGAAACGCC
TGGTATCTTTATAGTCCTGTCGGGTTTCGCCACCTCTGACTTGAGCGTCGATTTTTGTGATGCTCGTCAG
GGGGGCGGAGCCTATGGAAAAACGCCAGCAACGCGGCCTTTTTACGGTTCCTGGCCTTTTGCTGGCCTTT
TGCTCACATGTTCTTTCCTGCGTTATCCCCTGATTCTGTGGATAACCGTATTACCGCCTTTGAGTGAGCT
GATACCGCTCGCCGCAGCCGAACGACCGAGCGCAGCGAGTCAGTGAGCGAGGAAGCGGAAGAGCGCCCAA
TACGCAAACCGCCTCTCCCCGCGCGTTGGCCGATTCATTAATGCAGCTGGCACGACAGGTTTCCCGACTG
GAAAGCGGGCAGTGAGCGCAACGCAATTAATACGCGTACCGCTAGCCAGGAAGAGTTTGTAGAAACGCAA
AAAGGCCATCCGTCAGGATGGCCTTCTGCTTAGTTTGATGCCTGGCAGTTTATGGCGGGCGTCCTGCCCG
CCACCCTCCGGGCCGTTGCTTCACAACGTTCAAATCCGCTCCCGGCGGATTTGTCCTACTCAGGAGAGCG
TTCACCGACAAACAACAGATAAAACGAAAGGCCCAGTCTTCCGACTGAGCCTTTCGTTTTATTTGATGCC
TGGCAGTTCCCTACTCTCGCGTTAACGCTAGCATGG
