>Addgene plasmid #48584 | pFUSB4_TCGA | addgene partial sequence | sequence record 71330 | pCR8_F1 5'-ttgatgcctggcagttccct-3'
TCACGACGTTGTAAAACGACGGCCAGTCTTAAGCGTCTCATGGCCTGACCCCGGACCAAGTGGTGGCTAT
CGCCAGCAACGGTGGCGGCAAGCAAGCGCTCGAAACGGTGCAGCGGCTGTTGCCGGTGCTGTGCCAGGAC
CATGGCCTGACTCCGGACCAAGTGGTGGCTATCGCCAGCCACGATGGCGGCAAGCAAGCGCTCGAAACGG
TGCAGCGGCTGTTGCCGGTGCTGTGCCAGGACCATGGCCTGACCCCGGACCAAGTGGTGGCTATCGCCAG
CAACAATGGCGGCAAGCAAGCGCTCGAAACGGTGCAGCGGCTGTTGCCGGTGCTGTGCCAGGACCATGGC
CTGACCCCGGACCAAGTGGTGGCTATCGCCAGCAACATTGGCGGCAAGCAAGCGCTCGAAACGGTGCAGC
GGCTGTTGCCGGTGCTGTGCCAGGACCATGGCCTGACCCCGGACCAAGTGGTGGCTATCGAGACGTCTAG
ACCAGCCAGGACAGAAATGCCTCGACTTCGCTGCTACCCAAGGTTGCCGGGTGACGCACACCGTGGAAAC
GGATGAAGGCACGAACCCAGTGGACATAAGCCTGTTCGGTTCGTAAGCTGTAATGCAAGTAGCGTATGCG
CTCACGCAACTGGTCCAGAACCTTGACCGAACGCAGCGGTGGTAACGGCGCAGTGGCGGTTTTCATGGCT
TGTTATGACTGTTTTTTTGGGGTACAGTCTATGCCTCGGGCATCCAAGCAGCAAGCGCGTTACGCCGTGG
GTCGATGTTTGATGTTATGGAGCAGCAACGATGTTACGCAGCAGGGCAGTCGCCCTAAAACAAAGTTAAA
CATTATGA
